Addgene plasmid #47263: TAL3544
Depositing lab: Keith Joung. Depositing organization: Massachusetts General Hospital. Publication: Targeted gene disruption in somatic zebrafish cells using engineered TALENs. Sander JD, Cade L, Khayter C, Reyon D, Peterson RT, Joung JK, Yeh JR. Nat Biotechnol. 2011 Aug 5;29(8):697-8. doi: 10.1038/nbt.1934. PubMed 21822241.
Backbone
  Vector backbone: JDS74
  Backbone manufacturer: Addgene plasmid #32288
  Backbone size w/o insert (bp): 6447
  Vector type: Mammalian Expression ; T7
Growth in bacteria
  Bacterial resistance: Ampicillin, 100 μg/mL
  Growth temperature: 37°C
  Growth strain: XL1 Blue
  Copy number: High Copy
Gene/Insert
  Gene/Insert name: ZebrafishCommunity-slc17a9b-left (alt name: slc17a9b)
  Species: D. rerio (zebrafish)
  Insert size (bp): 1430
  Entrez Gene: slc17a9b (a.k.a. sb:cb849, zgc:92222, wu:fa99h02)
  Promoter: CMV
  Tag / fusion protein: 3X Flag (N terminal on backbone); WT FOKI (C terminal on backbone)
  Cloning method: Restriction Enzyme; 5′ cloning site BsmBI (destroyed during cloning); 3′ cloning site BsmBI (destroyed during cloning)
  Sequencing primers: 5′ CMV-F; 3′ BGH-rev
Terms and licenses: Academic/Nonprofit Terms; Industry Terms: Not Available to Industry
Depositor comments: Target binding site: TGCTCTACTGTGCGCGTG It is strongly recommended that users perform a diagnostic digest to verify this plasmid prior to use. For example, a double digest of the plasmid with BamHI and KpnI should result in two bands at 2.3kb and 5.8kb.
How to cite: TAL3544 was a gift from Keith Joung (Addgene plasmid # 47263 ; http://n2t.net/addgene:47263 ; RRID:Addgene_47263)
