[The description below was written by a language model from this plasmid's Addgene catalogue record.]
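Description:
TAL3544 is a TALEN expression plasmid encoding the left-hand monomer of a nuclease pair designed against the zebrafish (D. rerio) gene slc17a9b. It is built on the JDS74 backbone (about 6.4 kb without insert), a mammalian expression vector that also carries a T7 promoter. It is maintained in E. coli as a high-copy plasmid under ampicillin selection. The record gives only catalogue fields, with no feature table, so elements such as the replication origin and polyadenylation signal are not explicitly listed, although the use of a BGH reverse sequencing primer suggests a BGH terminator region downstream of the coding sequence.

The roughly 1.4 kb insert is an engineered TAL effector repeat array, not the slc17a9b gene itself. It was cloned between two BsmBI sites that were destroyed in the process, consistent with seamless type IIS assembly into the backbone's TALE scaffold. The backbone supplies an N-terminal 3X Flag tag for detection and a C-terminal wild-type FokI cleavage domain, so the expressed protein is a Flag-tagged TAL effector–FokI fusion whose repeats specify an 18-nucleotide binding site in the target locus. Because FokI must dimerise to cut, this construct is meant to be used with a matching right-hand TALEN that binds the opposite strand across a spacer. Together they produce a double-strand break whose error-prone repair creates disruptive indels.

The CMV promoter drives expression in transfected cells, and the T7 promoter allows in vitro transcription of mRNA. Such mRNA would typically be delivered by embryo injection, in keeping with the associated work on targeted gene disruption in somatic zebrafish cells. The depositor recommends verifying the plasmid by diagnostic restriction digest before use, a sensible precaution given the repetitive nature of TALE arrays.
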