>Addgene plasmid #47263 | TAL3544 | depositor partial sequence | sequence record 67350 | Insert sequence
ATGGACTACAAAGACCATGACGGTGATTATAAAGATCATGACATCGATTACAAGGATGACGATGACAAGA
TGGCCCCCAAGAAGAAGAGGAAGGTGGGCATTCACCGCGGGGTACCTATGGTGGACTTGAGGACACTCGG
TTATTCGCAACAGCAACAGGAGAAAATCAAGCCTAAGGTCAGGAGCACCGTCGCGCAACACCACGAGGCG
CTTGTGGGGCATGGCTTCACTCATGCGCATATTGTCGCGCTTTCACAGCACCCTGCGGCGCTTGGGACGG
TGGCTGTCAAATACCAAGATATGATTGCGGCCCTGCCCGAAGCCACGCACGAGGCAATTGTAGGGGTCGG
TAAACAGTGGTCGGGAGCGCGAGCACTTGAGGCGCTGCTGACTGTGGCGGGTGAGCTTAGGGGGCCTCCG
CTCCAGCTCGACACCGGGCAGCTGCTGAAGATCGCGAAGAGAGGGGGAGTAACAGCGGTAGAGGCAGTGC
ACGCCTGGCGCAATGCGCTCACCGGGGCCCCCTTGAACCTGACCCCAGACCAGGTAGTCGCAATCGCGAA
CAATAATGGGGGAAAGCAAGCCCTGGAAACCGTGCAAAGGTTGTTGCCGGTCCTTTGTCAAGACCACGGC
CTTACACCGGAGCAAGTCGTGGCCATTGCATCCCACGACGGTGGCAAACAGGCTCTTGAGACGGTTCAGA
GACTTCTCCCAGTTCTCTGTCAAGCCCACGGGCTGACTCCCGATCAAGTTGTAGCGATTGCGTCCAACGG
TGGAGGGAAACAAGCATTGGAGACTGTCCAACGGCTCCTTCCCGTGTTGTGTCAAGCCCACGGTTTGACG
CCTGCACAAGTGGTCGCCATCGCCAGCCATGATGGCGGTAAGCAGGCGCTGGAAACAGTACAGCGCCTGC
TGCCTGTACTGTGCCAGGATCATGGACTGACCCCAGACCAGGTAGTCGCAATCGCGTCAAACGGAGGGGG
AAAGCAAGCCCTGGAAACCGTGCAAAGGTTGTTGCCGGTCCTTTGTCAAGACCACGGCCTTACACCGGAG
CAAGTCGTGGCCATTGCAAGCAACATCGGTGGCAAACAGGCTCTTGAGACGGTTCAGAGACTTCTCCCAG
TTCTCTGTCAAGCCCACGGGCTGACTCCCGATCAAGTTGTAGCGATTGCGTCGCATGACGGAGGGAAACA
AGCATTGGAGACTGTCCAACGGCTCCTTCCCGTGTTGTGTCAAGCCCACGGTTTGACGCCTGCACAAGTG
GTCGCCATCGCCTCGAATGGCGGCGGTAAGCAGGCGCTGGAAACAGTACAGCGCCTGCTGCCTGTACTGT
GCCAGGATCATGGACTGACCCCAGACCAGGTAGTCGCAATCGCGAACAATAATGGGGGAAAGCAAGCCCT
GGAAACCGTGCAAAGGTTGTTGCCGGTCCTTTGTCAAGACCACGGCCTTACACCGGAGCAAGTCGTGGCC
ATTGCAAGCAATGGGGGTGGCAAACAGGCTCTTGAGACGGTTCAGAGACTTCTCCCAGTTCTCTGTCAAG
CCCACGGGCTGACTCCCGATCAAGTTGTAGCGATTGCGAATAACAATGGAGGGAAACAAGCATTGGAGAC
TGTCCAACGGCTCCTTCCCGTGTTGTGTCAAGCCCACGGTTTGACGCCTGCACAAGTGGTCGCCATCGCC
AGCCATGATGGCGGTAAGCAGGCGCTGGAAACAGTACAGCGCCTGCTGCCTGTACTGTGCCAGGATCATG
GACTGACCCCAGACCAGGTAGTCGCAATCGCGAACAATAATGGGGGAAAGCAAGCCCTGGAAACCGTGCA
AAGGTTGTTGCCGGTCCTTTGTCAAGACCACGGCCTTACACCGGAGCAAGTCGTGGCCATTGCATCCCAC
GACGGTGGCAAACAGGCTCTTGAGACGGTTCAGAGACTTCTCCCAGTTCTCTGTCAAGCCCACGGGCTGA
CTCCCGATCAAGTTGTAGCGATTGCGAATAACAATGGAGGGAAACAAGCATTGGAGACTGTCCAACGGCT
CCTTCCCGTGTTGTGTCAAGCCCACGGTTTGACGCCTGCACAAGTGGTCGCCATCGCCTCGAATGGCGGC
GGTAAGCAGGCGCTGGAAACAGTACAGCGCCTGCTGCCTGTACTGTGCCAGGATCATGGACTGACACCCG
AACAGGTGGTCGCCATTGCTAATAATAACGGAGGACGGCCAGCCTTGGAG
