>Addgene plasmid #47263 | TAL3544 | addgene partial sequence | sequence record 69106 | JDS-TALEN-F 5'-TAGGGGTCGGTAAACAGTGG-3'
ACTGTGGCGGGTGAGCTTAGGGGGCCTCCGCTCCAGCTCGACACCGGGCAGCTGCTGAAGATCGCGAAGA
GAGGGGGAGTAACAGCGGTAGAGGCAGTGCACGCCTGGCGCAATGCGCTCACCGGGGCCCCCTTGAACCT
GACCCCAGACCAGGTAGTCGCAATCGCGAACAATAATGGGGGAAAGCAAGCCCTGGAAACCGTGCAAAGG
TTGTTGCCGGTCCTTTGTCAAGACCACGGCCTTACACCGGAGCAAGTCGTGGCCATTGCATCCCACGACG
GTGGCAAACAGGCTCTTGAGACGGTTCAGAGACTTCTCCCAGTTCTCTGTCAAGCCCACGGGCTGACTCC
CGATCAAGTTGTAGCGATTGCGTCCAACGGTGGAGGGAAACAAGCATTGGAGACTGTCCAACGGCTCCTT
CCCGTGTTGTGTCAAGCCCACGGTTTGACGCCTGCACAAGTGGTCGCCATCGCCAGCCATGATGGCGGTA
AGCAGGCGCTGGAAACAGTACAGCGCCTGCTGCCTGTACTGTGCCAGGATCATGGACTGACCCCAGACCA
GGTAGTCGCAATCGCGTCAAACGGAGGGGGAAAGCAAGCCCTGGAAACCGTGCAAAGGTTGTTGCCGGTC
CTTTGTCAAGACCACGGCCTTACACCGGAGCAAGTCGTGGCCATTGCAAGCAACATCGGTGGCAAACAGG
CTCTTGAGACGGTTCAGAGACTTCTCCCAGTTCTCTGTCAAGCCCACGGGCTGACTCCCGATCAAGTTGT
AGCGATTGCGTC
